>Addgene plasmid #182602 | pOME240P | addgene full sequence | sequence record 359741 | Addgene NGS Result
GACGGATCGGGAGATCTCCCGATCCCCTATGGTGCACTCTCAGTACAATCTGCTCTGATGCCGCATAGTT
AAGCCAGTATCTGCTCCCTGCTTGTGTGTTGGAGGTCGCTGAGTAGTGCGCGAGCAAAATTTAAGCTACA
ACAAGGCAAGGCTTGACCGACAATTGCATGAAGAATCTGCTTAGGGTTAGGCGTTTTGCGCTGCTTCGCG
ATGTACGGGCCAGATATACGCGTTGACATTGATTATTGACTAGTTATTAATAGTAATCAATTACGGGGTC
ATTAGTTCATAGCCCATATATGGAGTTCCGCGTTACATAACTTACGGTAAATGGCCCGCCTGGCTGACCG
CCCAACGACCCCCGCCCATTGACGTCAATAATGACGTATGTTCCCATAGTAACGCCAATAGGGACTTTCC
ATTGACGTCAATGGGTGGAGTATTTACGGTAAACTGCCCACTTGGCAGTACATCAAGTGTATCATATGCC
AAGTACGCCCCCTATTGACGTCAATGACGGTAAATGGCCCGCCTGGCATTATGCCCAGTACATGACCTTA
TGGGACTTTCCTACTTGGCAGTACATCTACGTATTAGTCATCGCTATTACCATGGTGATGCGGTTTTGGC
AGTACATCAATGGGCGTGGATAGCGGTTTGACTCACGGGGATTTCCAAGTCTCCACCCCATTGACGTCAA
TGGGAGTTTGTTTTGGCACCAAAATCAACGGGACTTTCCAAAATGTCGTAACAACTCCGCCCCATTGACG
CAAATGGGCGGTAGGCGTGTACGGTGGGAGGTCTATATAAGCAGAGCTCTCTGGCTAACTAGAGAACCCA
CTGCTTACTGGCTTATCGAAATTAATACGACTCACTATAGGGAGACCCAAGCTTGGTACCGCGGCGGCAC
GTGGGACGGATCTCTTGGATTTACCCGTAACGAGGAGCGGCGCACCCCAGGAGCCCCGGCAGCACCCCAG
GAGCCCCGGCAGCACCCCAGGAGCCCCGGCAGCACCCCAGGAGCCCCGGCAGCACCCCAGGAGCCCCGGC
AGCACCCCAGGAGCCCCGGCAGCACCCCAGGAGCCCCGGCAGCACCCCAGGAGCCCCGGCAGCACCCCAG
GAGCCCCGGCAGCACCCCAGGAGCCCCGGCAGCACCCCAGGAGCCCCGGCAGCACCCCAGGAGCCCCGGC
AGCACCCCAGGAGCCCCGGCAGCACCCCAGGAGCCCCGGCAGCACCCCAGGAGCCCCGGCAGCACCCCAG
GAGCCCCGGCAGCACCCCAGGAGCCCCGGCAGCACCCCAGGAGCCCCGGCAGCACCCCAGGAGCCCCGGC
AGGACCCCAGGAGCCCCGGCAGCACCCCAGGAGCCCCGGCAGCACCCCAGGAGCCCCGGCAGCACCCCAC
CCCCCCCCCGGAGGGGGATCCCGGCGCGCCACCCTCCCCCGGAGGGGGATCCCGGCGCGCCACCCTCCCC
CGGAGGGGGATCCCGGCGCGCCACCCTCCCCCGGAGGGGGATCCCGGCGCGCCACCCTCCCCCGGAGGGG
GATCCCGGCGCGCCACCCTCCCCGGCAACAACCTGTTGCCATGTATGGCGATTTGTATCAGTCACAAGCA
CACAACCCCTGCTAGTATTAATGGTGTTTAAAACGTTCTACACGTACGGCGGACCGCATCCGTCGCAAGC
ACGCGCATATAACCCCCAAATGCACCATGATGAGAAGCACAGCCACGCGTCAAAAAACTTTAAAAACATC
GTTATCCAATATCATTAAAAACCACACCGAAATTTACACAGGTAGCACGTCACCGTGTTAGTGTCACCCA
CTGTACACAAGGCGTGTCGTATATGTAGTATAGGTATTTGATGAGGCGGAAGCATATCCCGCTTCCAGCG
AACGGAAATAAGAATCATCCGTTCCAGCATTTATTCAAAGGGGGCACAGAGGATTCACATTGTTTAGAGA
GAGTTTTTCTTAGTCACCATTCCATACTTGGGCAGTATTGGCCTACGATTTGGGCGACGTTTCAGGCTGG
TCTATTCTCCGTCCACTTTTCCCCGGCTATTCTGTCCCAGCATAGGCTCTTGAAATAAACAATGTTTACC
GAGTAGAATTCTGCAGATATCCATCACACTGGCGGCCGCTCGAGCATGCATCTAGAGGGCCCTATTCTAT
AGTGTCACCTAAATGCTAGAGCTCGCTGATCAGCCTCGACTGTGCCTTCTAGTTGCCAGCCATCTGTTGT
TTGCCCCTCCCCCGTGCCTTCCTTGACCCTGGAAGGTGCCACTCCCACTGTCCTTTCCTAATAAAATGAG
GAAATTGCATCGCATTGTCTGAGTAGGTGTCATTCTATTCTGGGGGGTGGGGTGGGGCAGGACAGCAAGG
GGGAGGATTGGGAAGACAATAGCAGGCATGCTGGGGATGCGGTGGGCTCTATGGCTTCTGAGGCGGAAAG
AACCAGCTGGGGCTCTAGGGGGTATCCCC
[124 nt withheld, positions 2480-2603]
C
[91 nt withheld, positions 2605-2695]
A
[49 nt withheld, positions 2697-2745]
CCTTTGACGTTGGAGTCCACGTTCTTT
[37 nt withheld, positions 2773-2809]
ACCCTATCTCGGTCTATTCTTTTGATTTATAAGGGATTTTGCCGATTTCGGCCTATTGGTTAAAAAATGA
GCTGATTTAACAAAAATTTAACGCGAATTAATTCTGTGGAATGTGTGTCAGTTAGGGTGTGGAAAGTCCC
CAGGCTCCCCAGCAGGCAGAAGTATGCAAAGCATGCATCTCAATTAGTCAGCAACCAGGTGTGGAAAGTC
CCCAGGCTCCCCAGCAGGCAGAAGTATGCAAAGCATGCATCTCAATTAGTCAGCAACCATAGTCCCGCCC
CTAACTCCGCCCATCCCGCCCCTAACTCCGCCCAGTTCCGCCCATTCTCCGCCCCATGGCTGACTAATTT
TTTTTATTTATGCAGAGGCCGAGGCCGCCTCTGCCTCTGAGCTATTCCAGAAGTAGTGAGGAGGCTTTTT
TGGAGGCCTAGGCTTTTGCAAAAAGCTCCCGGGAGCTTGTATATCCATTTTCGGATCTGATCAAGAGACA
GGATGAGGATCGTTTCGCATGATTGAACAAGATGGATTGCACGCAGGTTCTCCGGCCGCTTGGGTGGAGA
GGCTATTCGGCTATGACTGGGCACAACAGACAATCGGCTGCTCTGATGCCGCCGTGTTCCGGCTGTCAGC
GCAGGGGCGCCCGGTTCTTTTTGTCAAGACCGACCTGTCCGGTGCCCTGAATGAACTGCAGGACGAGGCA
GCGCGGCTATCGTGGCTGGCCACGACGGGCGTTCCTTGCGCAGCTGTGCTCGACGTTGTCACTGAAGCGG
GAAGGGACTGGCTGCTATTGGGCGAAGTGCCGGGGCAGGATCTCCTGTCATCTCACCTTGCTCCTGCCGA
GAAAGTATCCATCATGGCTGATGCAATGCGGCGGCTGCATACGCTTGATCCGGCTACCTGCCCATTCGAC
CACCAAGCGAAACATCGCATCGAGCGAGCACGTACTCGGATGGAAGCCGGTCTTGTCGATCAGGATGATC
TGGACGAAGAGCATCAGGGGCTCGCGCCAGCCGAACTGTTCGCCAGGCTCAAGGCGCGCATGCCCGACGG
CGAGGATCTCGTCGTGACCCATGGCGATGCCTGCTTGCCGAATATCATGGTGGAAAATGGCCGCTTTTCT
GGATTCATCGACTGTGGCCGGCTGGGTGTGGCGGACCGCTATCAGGACATAGCGTTGGCTACCCGTGATA
TTGCTGAAGAGCTTGGCGGCGAATGGGCTGACCGCTTCCTCGTGCTTTACGGTATCGCCGCTCCCGATTC
GCAGCGCATCGCCTTCTATCGCCTTCTTGACGAGTTCTTCTGAGCGGGACTCTGGGGTTCGAAATGACCG
ACCAAGCGACGCCCAACCTGCCATCACGAGATTTCGATTCCACCGCCGCCTTCTATGAAAGGTTGGGCTT
CGGAATCGTTTTCCGGGACGCCGGCTGGATGATCCTCCAGCGCGGGGATCTCATGCTGGAGTTCTTCGCC
CACCCCAACTTGTTTATTGCAGCTTATAATGGTTACAAATAAAGCAATAGCATCACAAATTTCACAAATA
AAGCATTTTTTTCACTGCATTCTAGTTGTGGTTTGTCCAAACTCATCAATGTATCTTATCATGTCTGTAT
ACCGTCGACCTCTAGCTAGAGCTTGGCGTAATCATGGTCATAGCTGTTTCCTGTGTGAAATTGTTATCCG
CTCACAATTCCACACAACATACGAGCCGGAAGCATAAAGTGTAAAGCCTGGGGTGCCTAATGAGTGAGCT
AACTCACATTAATTGCGTTGCGCTCACTGCCCGCTTTCCAGTCGGGAAACCTGTCGTGCCAGCTGCATTA
ATGAATCGGCCAACGCGCGGGGAGAGGCGGTTTGCGTATTGGGCGCTCTTCCGCTTCCTCGCTCACTGAC
TCGCTGCGCTCGGTCGTTCGGCTGCGGCGAGCGGTATCAGCTCACTCAAAGGCGGTAATACGGTTATCCA
CAGAATCAGGGGATAACGCAGGAAAGAACATGTGAGCAAAAGGCCAGCAAAAGGCCAGGAACCGTAAAAA
GGCCGCGTTGCTGGCGTTTTTCCATAGGCTCCGCCCCCCTGACGAGCATCACAAAAATCGACGCTCAAGT
CAGAGGTGGCGAAACCCGACAGGACTATAAAGATACCAGGCGTTTCCCCCTGGAAGCTCCCTCGTGCGCT
CTCCTGTTCCGACCCTGCCGCTTACCGGATACCTGTCCGCCTTTCTCCCTTCGGGAAGCGTGGCGCTTTC
TCATAGCTCACGCTGTAGGTATCTCAGTTCGGTGTAGGTCGTTCGCTCCAAGCTGGGCTGTGTGCACGAA
CCCCCCGTTCAGCCCGACCGCTGCGCCTTATCCGGTAACTATCGTCTTGAGTCCAACCCGGTAAGACACG
ACTTATCGCCACTGGCAGCAGCCACTGGTAACAGGATTAGCAGAGCGAGGTATGTAGGCGGTGCTACAGA
GTTCTTGAAGTGGTGGCCTAACTACGGCTACACTAGAAGAACAGTATTTGGTATCTGCGCTCTGCTGAAG
CCAGTTACCTTCGGAAAAAGAGTTGGTAGCTCTTGATCCGGCAAACAAACCACCGCTGGTAGCGGTGGTT
TTTTTGTTTGCAAGCAGCAGATTACGCGCAGAAAAAAAGGATCTCAAGAAGATCCTTTGATCTTTTCTAC
GGGGTCTGACGCTCAGTGGAACGAAAACTCACGTTAAGGGATTTTGGTCATGAGATTATCAAAAAGGATC
TTCACCTAGATCCTTTTAAATTAAAAATGAAGTTTTAAATCAATCTAAAGTATATATGAGTAAACTTGGT
CTGACAGTTACCAATGCTTAATCAGTGAGGCACCTATCTCAGCGATCTGTCTATTTCGTTCATCCATAGT
TGCCTGACTCCCCGTCGTGTAGATAACTACGATACGGGAGGGCTTACCATCTGGCCCCAGTGCTGCAATG
ATACCGCGAGACCCACGCTCACCGGCTCCAGATTTATCAGCAATAAACCAGCCAGCCGGAAGGGCCGAGC
GCAGAAGTGGTCCTGCAACTTTATCCGCCTCCATCCAGTCTATTAATTGTTGCCGGGAAGCTAGAGTAAG
TAGTTCGCCAGTTAATAGTTTGCGCAACGTTGTTGCCATTGCTACAGGCATCGTGGTGTCACGCTCGTCG
TTTGGTATGGCTTCATTCAGCTCCGGTTCCCAACGATCAAGGCGAGTTACATGATCCCCCATGTTGTGCA
AAAAAGCGGTTAGCTCCTTCGGTCCTCCGATCGTTGTCAGAAGTAAGTTGGCCGCAGTGTTATCACTCAT
GGTTATGGCAGCACTGCATAATTCTCTTACTGTCATGCCATCCGTAAGATGCTTTTCTGTGACTGGTGAG
TACTCAACCAAGTCATTCTGAGAATAGTGTATGCGGCGACCGAGTTGCTCTTGCCCGGCGTCAATACGGG
ATAATACCGCGCCACATAGCAGAACTTTAAAAGTGCTCATCATTGGAAAACGTTCTTCGGGGCGAAAACT
CTCAAGGATCTTACCGCTGTTGAGATCCAGTTCGATGTAACCCACTCGTGCACCCAACTGATCTTCAGCA
TCTTTTACTTTCACCAGCGTTTCTGGGTGAGCAAAAACAGGAAGGCAAAATGCCGCAAAAAAGGGAATAA
GGGCGACACGGAAATGTTGAATACTCATACTCTTCCTTTTTCAATATTATTGAAGCATTTATCAGGGTTA
TTGTCTCATGAGCGGATACATATTTGAATGTATTTAGAAAAATAAACAAATAGGGGTTCCGCGCACATTT
CCCCGAAAAGTGCCACCTGACGTC
Features (pLannotate 1.2.2; 20 found; start..end, strand, type, name):
     28..80      -  misc_feature   bom (fragment): basis of mobility region from pBR322
    235..614     +  enhancer       CMV enhancer: human cytomegalovirus immediate early enhancer
    615..818     +  promoter       CMV promoter: human cytomegalovirus (CMV) immediate early promoter
    814..847     +  LTR            5' LTR (truncated) (fragment): truncated 5' long terminal repeat (LTR) from HIV-1
    863..881     +  promoter       T7 promoter: promoter for bacteriophage T7 RNA polymerase
   2166..2184    -  promoter       SP6 promoter: promoter for bacteriophage SP6 RNA polymerase
   2210..2434    +  polyA_signal   bGH poly(A) signal: bovine growth hormone polyadenylation signal
   2438..2459    +  promoter       SV40 promoter (fragment): SV40 enhancer and early promoter
   2480..2908    +  rep_origin     f1 ori (sequence partly withheld): f1 bacteriophage origin of replication; arrow indicates direction of (+) strand synthesis
   2922..3251    +  promoter       SV40 promoter: SV40 enhancer and early promoter
   3318..4109    +  CDS            neo: KKA2_KLEPN - Also known as kan, nptII. Experimental evidence at protein level: Swiss-Prot protein existence level 1. Resistance to kanamycin, neomycin, paromomycin, ribostamycin, butirosin and gentamicin B. From Klebsiella pneumoniae.
   4133..4291    +  CDS            ble (fragment): BLE_KLEPN - Experimental evidence at protein level: Swiss-Prot protein existence level 1. Binding protein with a strong affinity to the bleomycin family of antibiotics. Binds to CL990; an antimitotic-antibiotic compound. From Klebsiella pneumoniae.
   4286..4407    +  polyA_signal   SV40 poly(A) signal: SV40 polyadenylation signal
   4480..4496    -  protein_bind   lac operator: The lac repressor binds to the lac operator to inhibit transcription in E. coli. This inhibition can be relieved by adding lactose or isopropyl-β-D-thiogalactopyranoside (IPTG). lac repressor encoded by lacI
   4504..4534    -  promoter       lac promoter: promoter for the E. coli lac operon
   4549..4570    -  protein_bind   CAP binding site: CAP binding activates transcription in the presence of cAMP. E. coli catabolite activator protein
   4583..4675    -  CDS            lacI (fragment): lac repressor; lacI; The lac repressor binds to the lac operator to inhibit transcription in E. coli. This inhibition can be relieved by adding lactose or isopropyl-β-D-thiogalactopyranoside (IPTG).
   4858..5446    -  rep_origin     ori: high-copy-number ColE1/pMB1/pBR322/pUC origin of replication
   5617..6477    -  CDS            AmpR: β-lactamase; bla; confers resistance to ampicillin, carbenicillin, and related antibiotics
   6478..6582    -  promoter       AmpR promoter: bla
