[The description below was written by a language model from this plasmid's Addgene catalogue record and pLannotate feature annotations shown in this document.]
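Description:
pOME240P is a mammalian expression plasmid built on the pcDNA3.1(+) backbone, about 6.6 kb in its sequenced form, carrying an insert recorded only as "T15". The catalogue lists the insert as roughly 1.2 kb with species "Other" and gives "T15" as the sole purpose. The record therefore does not state what the sequence encodes, which organism or virus it comes from, or how it was cloned. In the feature table, the interval between the T7 promoter and the reverse-oriented SP6 promoter has no annotation. Its length is consistent with the stated insert size, so T15 presumably lies there, but no coding sequence, tag or reporter was recognised in it.

Expression in mammalian cells would be driven by the human cytomegalovirus immediate-early enhancer and promoter, with transcripts terminated by the bovine growth hormone polyadenylation signal. The flanking T7 and SP6 promoters allow in vitro transcription of either strand and serve as common sequencing primer sites. A separate SV40 early promoter drives the neomycin phosphotransferase gene, followed by an SV40 poly(A) signal, which permits G418 selection of stably transfected cells. The SV40 promoter region also contains the SV40 origin, which supports episomal replication in cells expressing large T antigen.

In E. coli the plasmid is maintained at high copy through a ColE1/pUC-type origin and selected with ampicillin via the β-lactamase gene. An f1 origin allows single-stranded DNA production. Short hits to an HIV-1 LTR, ble, lacI and bom are small fragments and are likely backbone remnants or annotation artefacts rather than functional elements. The likely use is transient or stable expression of T15 in cultured mammalian cells.
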