Addgene plasmid #182602: pOME240P
Purpose: T15
Depositing lab: Dirk Dittmer. Depositing organization: University of North Carolina at Chapel Hill.
Backbone
  Vector backbone: pCDNA3.1 (+)
  Vector type: Mammalian Expression
Growth in bacteria
  Bacterial resistance: Ampicillin, 100 μg/mL
  Growth temperature: 37°C
  Growth strain: DH5alpha
  Copy number: High Copy
Gene/Insert
  Gene/Insert name: T15
  Species: Other
  Insert size (bp): 1217
  Cloning method: Unknown
Terms and licenses: Academic/Nonprofit Terms; Industry Terms: Not Available to Industry
How to cite: pOME240P was a gift from Dirk Dittmer (Addgene plasmid # 182602 ; http://n2t.net/addgene:182602 ; RRID:Addgene_182602)
