>Addgene plasmid #182602 | pOME240P | depositor partial sequence | sequence record 353523 | Insert
GGTACCGCGGCGGCACGTGGGACGGATCTCTTGGATTTACCCGTAACGAGGAGCGGCGCACCCCAGGAGC
CCCGGCAGCACCCCAGGAGCCCCGGCAGCACCCCAGGAGCCCCGGCAGCACCCCAGGAGCCCCGGCAGCA
CCCCAGGAGCCCCGGCAGCACCCCAGGAGCCCCGGCAGCACCCCAGGAGCCCCGGCAGCACCCCAGGAGC
CCCGGCAGCACCCCAGGAGCCCCGGCAGCACCCCAGGAGCCCCGGCAGCACCCCAGGAGCCCCGGCAGCA
CCCCAGGAGCCCCGGCAGCACCCCAGGAGCCCCGGCAGCACCCCAGGAGCCCCGGCAGCACCCCAGGAGC
CCCGGCAGCACCCCAGGAGCCCCGGCAGCACCCCAGGAGCCCCGGCAGCACCCCAGGAGCCCCGGCAGCA
CCCCAGGAGCCCCGGCAGGACCCCAGGAGCCCCGGCAGCACCCCAGGAGCCCCGGCAGCACCCCAGGAGC
CCCGGCAGCACCCCACCCCCCCCCCGGAGGGGGATCCCGGCGCGCCACCCTCCCCCGGAGGGGGATCCCG
GCGCGCCACCCTCCCCCGGAGGGGGATCCCGGCGCGCCACCCTCCCCCGGAGGGGGATCCCGGCGCGCCA
CCCTCCCCCGGAGGGGGATCCCGGCGCGCCACCCTCCCCGGCAACAACCTGTTGCCATGTATGGCGATTT
GTATCAGTCACAAGCACACAACCCCTGCTAGTATTAATGGTGTTTAAAACGTTCTACACGTACGGCGGAC
CGCATCCGTCGCAAGCACGCGCATATAACCCCCAAATGCACCATGATGAGAAGCACAGCCACGCGTCAAA
AAACTTTAAAAACATCGTTATCCAATATCATTAAAAACCACACCGAAATTTACACAGGTAGCACGTCACC
GTGTTAGTGTCACCCACTGTACACAAGGCGTGTCGTATATGTAGTATAGGTATTTGATGAGGCGGAAGCA
TATCCCGCTTCCAGCGAACGGAAATAAGAATCATCCGTTCCAGCATTTATTCAAAGGGGGCACAGAGGAT
TCACATTGTTTAGAGAGAGTTTTTCTTAGTCACCATTCCATACTTGGGCAGTATTGGCCTACGATTTGGG
CGACGTTTCAGGCTGGTCTATTCTCCGTCCACTTTTCCCCGGCTATTCTGTCCCAGCATAGGCTCTTGAA
ATAAACAATGTTTACCGAGTAGAATTC
